Addgene plasmid #240166: pVF150
Purpose: expression vector or PiggyBac-insertable cargo for expressing noAD-HaloTag-ERD-ZF1
Depositing lab: Max Staller. Depositing organization: University of California, Berkeley.
Backbone
  Vector backbone: PiggyBac
  Vector type: Mammalian Expression
Growth in bacteria
  Bacterial resistance: Ampicillin, 100 μg/mL
  Growth temperature: 37°C
  Growth strain: DH5alpha
  Copy number: High Copy
Gene/Insert
  Gene/Insert name: noAD-HaloTag-ERD-ZF1
  Species: Synthetic
  Cloning method: Gibson Cloning
Terms and licenses: Academic/Nonprofit Terms; Industry Terms: Not Available to Industry
How to cite: pVF150 was a gift from Max Staller (Addgene plasmid # 240166 ; http://n2t.net/addgene:240166 ; RRID:Addgene_240166)
