[The description below was written by a language model from this plasmid's Addgene catalogue record and pLannotate feature annotations shown in this document.]
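Description:
pVF150 is a mammalian expression plasmid built on a PiggyBac backbone. According to the record, it can be used either directly as an expression vector or as transposon cargo for genomic insertion. It is propagated in E. coli as a high-copy plasmid through a ColE1/pUC-type origin and is selected with ampicillin (bla under its own promoter). An f1 origin and remnants of a lacZα/lac promoter cloning region are also present. The automated annotation of the 9,111 nt sequence does not call the PiggyBac terminal repeats. It does detect short lambda phage-derived fragments on either side of the mammalian cassettes, which are probably spacer or stuffer sequence.

The payload is a synthetic fusion, noAD-HaloTag-ERD-ZF1, assembled by Gibson cloning. The feature table shows a haloalkane dehalogenase (dhaA) coding sequence, the enzyme from which HaloTag is derived. This is followed by a mutated estrogen receptor ligand-binding domain annotated as an ERT2 fragment, presumably the "ERD" module, which in such designs usually places activity or localisation under ligand control. Next come a short match to a zinc-finger DNA-binding domain, presumably ZF1, and a V5 epitope tag. A WPRE fragment and an SV40 polyadenylation signal follow the coding region. No promoter for the fusion is annotated, so the record does not state what drives it. Upstream, a separate PGK promoter–PuroR–bGH poly(A) cassette allows puromycin selection of transfected or stably integrated cells.

The "noAD" label suggests a version lacking an activation domain. It is therefore most plausibly a baseline control for synthetic transcription factors in which candidate activation domains are fused to the same scaffold, although the record does not say so explicitly.
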