Features (pLannotate 1.2.2; 21 found; start..end, strand, type, name):
    719..823     -  promoter       AmpR promoter: bla
    876..1304    -  rep_origin     f1 ori (sequence partly withheld): f1 bacteriophage origin of replication; arrow indicates direction of (+) strand synthesis
   1309..1464    -  CDS            lacZα (fragment): LacZα fragment of β-galactosidase; lacZ fragment
   1466..1585    +  CDS            B (fragment): PORTL_LAMBD - Experimental evidence at protein level: Swiss-Prot protein existence level 1. Forms the portal vertex of the capsid (PubMed:6228056, PubMed:6232391). This portal plays critical roles in head assembly, genome packaging, neck/tail attachment, and genome ejection (Probable). The portal protein multimerizes as a single ring-shaped homododecamer arranged around a central channel (PubMed:6232391). Binds to the terminase subunits to form the packaging machine (PubMed:7799432). From Escherichia phage lambda (Bacteriophage lambda).
   2073..2572    +  promoter       PGK promoter: mouse phosphoglycerate kinase 1 promoter
   2594..3193    +  CDS            PuroR: puromycin N-acetyltransferase; pac from Streptomyces alboniger; confers resistance to puromycin
   3226..3450    +  polyA_signal   bGH poly(A) signal: bovine growth hormone polyadenylation signal
   3908..4786    +  CDS            dhaA: DHAA_PSEPV - Experimental evidence at protein level: Swiss-Prot protein existence level 1. Catalyzes hydrolytic cleavage of carbon-halogen bonds in halogenated aliphatic compounds, leading to the formation of the corresponding primary alcohols, halide ions and protons. Has a broad substrate specificity, as it is able to dehalogenate mono- and di- chlorinated and brominated alkanes (up to at least C10), and the two isomers of 1,3-dichloropropene to 3-chloroallyl alcohol; the highest activity was found with 1,2-dibromoethane, while no activity was observed with the analog 1,2-dichloroethane. Fro
   4811..5692    +  CDS            ERT2 (fragment): mutated ligand-binding domain of the human estrogen receptor (Feil et al., 1997)
   6152..6168    +  CDS            ZFHD1 (DNA binding domain) (fragment): composite human DNA-binding domain composed of domains from the transcription factors Zif268 and Oct-1 (Pomerantz et al., 1995)
   6233..6273    +  CDS            V5 tag (fragment): epitope tag from simian virus 5
   6284..6390    +  misc_feature   WPRE (fragment): woodchuck hepatitis virus posttranscriptional regulatory element
   6399..6520    +  polyA_signal   SV40 poly(A) signal: SV40 polyadenylation signal
   6538..6630    +  ncRNA          G-CSF SLDE: Accession: RF00183 - G-CSF factor stem-loop destabilising element (SLDE)
   7327..7794    +  CDS            B (fragment): PORTL_LAMBD - Experimental evidence at protein level: Swiss-Prot protein existence level 1. Forms the portal vertex of the capsid (PubMed:6228056, PubMed:6232391). This portal plays critical roles in head assembly, genome packaging, neck/tail attachment, and genome ejection (Probable). The portal protein multimerizes as a single ring-shaped homododecamer arranged around a central channel (PubMed:6232391). Binds to the terminase subunits to form the packaging machine (PubMed:7799432). From Escherichia phage lambda (Bacteriophage lambda).
   7832..7848    -  protein_bind   lac operator: The lac repressor binds to the lac operator to inhibit transcription in E. coli. This inhibition can be relieved by adding lactose or isopropyl-β-D-thiogalactopyranoside (IPTG). lac repressor encoded by lacI
   7856..7886    -  promoter       lac promoter: promoter for the E. coli lac operon
   7901..7922    -  protein_bind   CAP binding site: CAP binding activates transcription in the presence of cAMP. E. coli catabolite activator protein
   7935..8027    -  CDS            lacI (fragment): lac repressor; lacI; The lac repressor binds to the lac operator to inhibit transcription in E. coli. This inhibition can be relieved by adding lactose or isopropyl-β-D-thiogalactopyranoside (IPTG).
   8210..8798    -  rep_origin     ori: high-copy-number ColE1/pMB1/pBR322/pUC origin of replication
   8969..718     -  CDS            AmpR (across the origin): β-lactamase; bla; confers resistance to ampicillin, carbenicillin, and related antibiotics
>Addgene plasmid #240166 | pVF150 | addgene full sequence | sequence record 486845 | Addgene NGS Result
ACCCACGCTCACCGGCTCCAGATTTATCAGCAATAAACCAGCCAGCCGGAAGGGCCGAGCGCAGAAGTGG
TCCTGCAACTTTATCCGCCTCCATCCAGTCTATTAATTGTTGCCGGGAAGCTAGAGTAAGTAGTTCGCCA
GTTAATAGTTTGCGCAACGTTGTTGCCATTGCTACAGGCATCGTGGTGTCACGCTCGTCGTTTGGTATGG
CTTCATTCAGCTCCGGTTCCCAACGATCAAGGCGAGTTACATGATCCCCCATGTTGTGCAAAAAAGCGGT
TAGCTCCTTCGGTCCTCCGATCGTTGTCAGAAGTAAGTTGGCCGCAGTGTTATCACTCATGGTTATGGCA
GCACTGCATAATTCTCTTACTGTCATGCCATCCGTAAGATGCTTTTCTGTGACTGGTGAGTACTCAACCA
AGTCATTCTGAGAATAGTGTATGCGGCGACCGAGTTGCTCTTGCCCGGCGTCAATACGGGATAATACCGC
GCCACATAGCAGAACTTTAAAAGTGCTCATCATTGGAAAACGTTCTTCGGGGCGAAAACTCTCAAGGATC
TTACCGCTGTTGAGATCCAGTTCGATGTAACCCACTCGTGCACCCAACTGATCTTCAGCATCTTTTACTT
TCACCAGCGTTTCTGGGTGAGCAAAAACAGGAAGGCAAAATGCCGCAAAAAAGGGAATAAGGGCGACACG
GAAATGTTGAATACTCATACTCTTCCTTTTTCAATATTATTGAAGCATTTATCAGGGTTATTGTCTCATG
AGCGGATACATATTTGAATGTATTTAGAAAAATAAACAAATAGGGGTTCCGCGCACATTTCCCCGAAAAG
TGCCACCTAAATTGTAAGCGTTAATATTTTGTTAAAATTCGCGTTAAATTTTTGTTAAATCAGCTCATTT
TTTAACCAATAGGCCGAAATCGGCAAAATCCCTTATAAATCAAAAGAATAGACCGAGATAGGGT
[37 nt withheld, positions 975-1011]
AAAGAACGTGGACTCCAACGTCAAAGG
[49 nt withheld, positions 1039-1087]
T
[91 nt withheld, positions 1089-1179]
G
[124 nt withheld, positions 1181-1304]
CCCATTCGCCATTCAGGCTGCGCAACTGTTGGGAAGGGCGATCGGTGCGGGCCTCTTCGCTATTACGCCA
GCTGGCGAAAGGGGGATGTGCTGCAAGGCGATTAAGTTGGGTAACGCCAGGGTTTTCCCAGTCACGACGT
TGTAAAACGACGGCCAGTGAGCGCGCCTCGTTCATTCACGTTTTTGAACCCGTGGAGGACGGGCAGACTC
GCGGTGCAAATGTGTTTTACAGCGTGATGGAGCAGATGAAGATGCTCGACACGCTGCAGAACACGCAGCT
AGATTAACCCTAGAAAGATAATCATATTGTGACGTACGTTAAAGATAATCATGTGTAAAATTGACGCATG
TGTTTTATCGGTCTGTATATCGAGGTTTATTTATTAATTTGAATAGATATTAAGTTTTATTATATTTACA
CTTACATACTAATAATAAATTCAACAAACAATTTATTTATGTTTATTTATTTATTAAAAAAAACAAAAAC
TCAAAATTTCTTCTATAAAGTAACAAAACTTTTATGAGGGACAGCCCCCCCCCAAAGCCCCCAGGGATGT
AATTACGTCCCTCCCCCGCTAGGGGGCAGCAGCGAGCCGCCCGGGGCTCCGCTCCGGTCCGGCGCTCCCC
CCGCATCCCCGAGCCGGCAGCGTGCGGGGACAGCCCGGGCACGGGGAAGGTGGCACGGGATCGCTTTCCT
CTGAACGCTTCTCGCTGCTCTTTGAGCCTGCAGACACCTGGGGGGATACGGGGAAAAGGCGAACGCGTGG
GTAGGGGAGGCGCTTTTCCCAAGGCAGTCTGGAGCATGCGCTTTAGCAGCCCCGCTGGGCACTTGGCGCT
ACACAAGTGGCCTCTGGCCTCGCACACATTCCACATCCACCGGTAGGCGCCAACCGGCTCCGTTCTTTGG
TGGCCCCTTCGCGCCACCTTCTACTCCTCCCCTAGTCAGGAAGTTCCCCCCCGCCCCGCAGCTCGCGTCG
TGCAGGACGTGACAAATGGAAGTAGCACGTCTCACTAGTCTCGTGCAGATGGACAGCACCGCTGAGCAAT
GGAAGCGGGTAGGCCTTTGGGGCAGCGGCCAATAGCAGCTTTGCTCCTTCGCTTTCTGGGCTCAGAGGCT
GGGAAGGGGTGGGTCCGGGGGCGGGCTCAGGGGCGGGCTCAGGGGCGGGGCGGGCGCCCGAAGGTCCTCC
GGAGGCCCGGCATTCTGCACGCTTCAAAAGCGCACGTCTGCCGCGCTGTTCTCCTCTTCCTCATCTCCGG
GCCTTTCGACCTGCAGCCCAAGCTTCACCATGACCGAGTACAAGCCCACGGTGCGCCTCGCCACCCGCGA
CGACGTCCCCAGGGCCGTACGCACCCTCGCCGCCGCGTTCGCCGACTACCCCGCCACGCGCCACACCGTC
GATCCGGACCGCCACATCGAGCGGGTCACCGAGCTGCAAGAACTCTTCCTCACGCGCGTCGGGCTCGACA
TCGGCAAGGTGTGGGTCGCGGACGACGGCGCCGCGGTGGCGGTCTGGACCACGCCGGAGAGCGTCGAAGC
GGGGGCGGTGTTCGCCGAGATCGGCCCGCGCATGGCCGAGTTGAGCGGTTCCCGGCTGGCCGCGCAGCAA
CAGATGGAAGGCCTCCTGGCGCCGCACCGGCCCAAGGAGCCCGCGTGGTTCCTGGCCACCGTCGGCGTCT
CGCCCGACCACCAGGGCAAGGGTCTGGGCAGCGCCGTCGTGCTCCCCGGAGTGGAGGCGGCCGAGCGCGC
CGGGGTGCCCGCCTTCCTGGAGACCTCCGCGCCCCGCAACCTCCCCTTCTACGAGCGGCTCGGCTTCACC
GTCACCGCCGACGTCGAGGTGCCCGAAGGACCGCGCACCTGGTGCATGACCCGCAAGCCCGGTGCCTGAG
CGGCCCGTTTAAACCCGCTGATCAGCCTCGACTGTGCCTTCTAGTTGCCAGCCATCTGTTGTTTGCCCCT
CCCCCGTGCCTTCCTTGACCCTGGAAGGTGCCACTCCCACTGTCCTTTCCTAATAAAATGAGGAAATTGC
ATCGCATTGTCTGAGTAGGTGTCATTCTATTCTGGGGGGTGGGGTGGGGCAGGACAGCAAGGGGGAGGAT
TGGGAAGACAATAGCAGGCATGCTGGGGATGCGGTGGGCTCTATGGCTTCTGAGGCGGAACGCGATATGT
ACGGGCCAGATATACGCGTCGCAGAACAAACGCCCAGAACCGAAGGCCGGAGCCCAGACGCCGCAGCAGC
CCAGCCTGCGTTGTAACCCGGTCCCCATAGCAACCAACTACCGCAGACTACTCTCGCAAGCGCTGTTCTG
CTTGTGACCCGGACCGGCTTCTCTTCCGCTTCCGGTCCCACAATCCTCTGTCGGCCTAGAAGAGCTTTGC
ATTGTGGGAGCTCCTTCCTTTCTCGCTCCCCGGCCATCTTGGCGGCTGGTGTTGGTGAGTGAGCTCTGCG
GGGTAAACGATTAGGCGGCTCGGGGAGCTCCGCTAGCTGGTGTTTGACGCTCTGGATTATAATCCTCTCT
TCTGTCCTCTGTGTATGCTAGGTTGGGGGTTGTCCCGCACCTAGAGCTAGCGCCCAGCTTAAGCCACCAT
GGGATCCGGCAGCATGGCCGAGATCGGAACCGGCTTCCCTTTCGACCCTCACTACGTGGAGGTGCTGGGA
GAACGGATGCACTACGTGGACGTGGGACCTAGAGACGGAACACCAGTGCTGTTCCTGCACGGAAACCCCA
CAAGCAGCTACGTCTGGCGGAACATCATCCCCCACGTGGCCCCTACACACAGATGTATCGCCCCAGACCT
GATCGGCATGGGAAAGAGCGACAAGCCCGACCTGGGCTACTTCTTCGACGACCACGTGCGGTTCATGGAC
GCTTTCATCGAGGCCCTGGGACTGGAAGAGGTGGTGCTGGTCATCCACGATTGGGGAAGCGCTCTGGGCT
TCCATTGGGCCAAGAGGAACCCAGAGAGGGTCAAGGGCATCGCCTTCATGGAGTTCATCCGGCCTATCCC
CACTTGGGACGAGTGGCCAGAATTCGCCAGGGAGACCTTCCAGGCTTTCAGAACCACCGACGTGGGCAGG
AAGCTGATCATCGACCAGAACGTGTTCATCGAGGGAACCCTGCCTATGGGAGTCGTGAGACCTCTGACCG
AGGTGGAGATGGACCACTACAGGGAGCCCTTCCTGAACCCAGTGGACAGAGAGCCTCTGTGGAGATTCCC
CAACGAGCTGCCTATCGCCGGAGAACCAGCCAATATCGTGGCCCTGGTGGAGGAGTACATGGATTGGCTG
CACCAGAGCCCCGTGCCTAAGCTGCTGTTTTGGGGCACACCAGGAGTGCTGATTCCTCCAGCAGAAGCCG
CTAGACTGGCCAAAAGCCTGCCTAATTGCAAGGCCGTGGACATCGGCCCAGGACTGAATCTGCTGCAGGA
GGACAACCCCGACCTGATTGGAAGCGAGATTGCCCGGTGGCTCAGTACCCTGGAGATCAGCGGCAGCGCT
GGCTCTGCTGGAGACATGAGAGCTGCCAACCTTTGGCCAAGCCCGCTCATGATCAAACGCTCTAAGAAGA
ACAGCCTGGCCTTGTCCCTGACGGCCGACCAGATGGTCAGTGCCTTGTTGGATGCTGAGCCCCCCATACT
CTATTCCGAGTATGATCCTACCAGACCCTTCAGTGAAGCTTCGATGATGGGCTTACTGACCAACCTGGCA
GACAGGGAGCTGGTTCACATGATCAACTGGGCGAAGAGGGTGCCAGGCTTTGTGGATTTGACCCTCCATG
ATCAGGTCCACCTTCTAGAATGTGCCTGGCTAGAGATCCTGATGATTGGTCTCGTCTGGCGCTCCATGGA
GCACCCAGTGAAGCTACTGTTTGCTCCTAACTTGCTCTTGGACAGGAACCAGGGAAAATGTGTAGAGGGC
ATGGTGGAGATCTTCGACATGCTGCTGGCTACATCATCTCGGTTCCGCATGATGAATCTGCAGGGAGAGG
AGTTTGTGTGCCTCAAATCTATTATTTTGCTTAATTCTGGAGTGTACACATTTCTGTCCAGCACCCTGAA
GTCTCTGGAAGAGAAGGACCATATCCACCGAGTCCTGGACAAGATCACAGACACTTTGATCCACCTGATG
GCCAAGGCAGGCCTGACCCTGCAGCAGCAGCACCAGCGGCTGGCCCAGCTCCTCCTCATCCTCTCCCACA
TCAGGCACATGAGTAACAAAGGCATGGAGCATCTGTACAGCATGAAGTGCAAGAACGTGGTGCCCCTCTA
TGACCTGCTGCTGGAGATGCTGGACGCCCACCGCCTACATGCGCCCACTAGCCGTGGAGGGGCATCCGTG
GAGGAGACGGACCAAAGCCACTTGGCCACTGCGGGCTCTACTTCATCGGGTACCTCTAGACCAGGCGAAC
GACCGTTTCAATGCCGGATATGTATGAGGAACTTCTCCGAGGAGGCAAACTTGAGGCGCCACACCCGAAC
ACATACAGGAGAAAAGCCATTCCAATGTCGAATTTGTATGCGCAATTTTTCAGATCACTCAAGCCTCAAG
CGACACCTCCGCACACATACTGGTTCACAGAAGCCCTTTCAGTGCAGGATTTGTATGCGCAACTTTAGCC
AATCAGCGAACCTTTTGCGGCACACTAGAACGCATACAGGTGAGAAGCCTTTCCAGTGTCGCATCTGTAT
GCGGAACTTCAGCGACCCCAGTTCATTGAAGAGGCATTTGCGAACTCACACCGGTTCTCAAAAACCTTTT
CAGTGCCGAATTTGTATGCGCAACTTCAGCCAACAAACAAATTTGACGAGACACACGCGCACGCACACCG
GGGAAAAACCGTTTCAATGTCGAATCTGCATGCGCAATTTTAGCGATGCGACACAACTTGTTAGGCATCT
GCGCACACACTTGCGGGGAAGCGGAGCTGGTAAGCCTATCCCTAACCCTCTCCTCGGTCTCGATTCTACC
TGAGTCGACAATCAACCTCTGGATTACAAAATTTGTGAAAGATTGACTGGTATTCTTAACTATGTTGCTC
CTTTTACGCTATGTGGATACGCTGCTTTAATGCCTTTGTATCATGCGTTAACTAAACTTGTTTATTGCAG
CTTATAATGGTTACAAATAAAGCAATAGCATCACAAATTTCACAAATAAAGCATTTTTTTCACTGCATTC
TAGTTGTGGTTTGTCCAAACTCATCAATGTATCTTATCATGTCTGGAATTGACTCAAATGATGTCAATTA
GTCTATCAGAAGCTCATCTGGTCTCCCTTCCGGGGGACAAGACATCCCTGTTTAATATTTAAACAGCAGT
GTTCCCAAACTGGGTTCTTATATCCCTTGCTCTGGTCAACCAGGTTGCAGGGTTTCCTGTCCTCACAGGA
ACGAAGTCCCTAAAGAAACAGTGGCAGCCAGGTTTAGCCCCGGAATTGACTGGATTCCTTTTTTAGGGCC
CATTGGTATGGCTTTTTCCCCGTATCCCCCCAGGTGTCTGCAGGCTCAAAGAGCAGCGAGAAGCGTTCAG
AGGAAAGCGATCCCGTGCCACCTTCCCCGTGCCCGGGCTGTCCCCGCACGCTGCCGGCTCGGGGATGCGG
GGGGAGCGCCGGACCGGAGCGGAGCCCCGGGCGGCTCGCTGCTGCCCCCTAGCGGGGGAGGGACGTAATT
ACATCCCTGGGGGCTTTGGGGGGGGGCTGTCCCTGATATCTATAACAAGAAAATATATATATAATAAGTT
ATCACGTAAGTAGAACATGAAATAACAATATAATTATCGTATGAGTTAAATCTTAAAAGTCACGTAAAAG
ATAATCATGCGTCATTTTGACTCACGCGGTCGTTATAGTTCAAAATCAGTGACACTTACCGCATTGACAA
GCACGCCTCACGGGAGCTCCAAGCGGCGACTGAGATGTCCTAAATGCACAGCGACGGATTCGCGCTATTT
AGAAAGAGAGAGCAATATTTCAAGAATGCATGCGTCAATTTTACGCAGACTATCTTTCTAGGGTTAATCT
AGCTGCATCAGGATCATATCGTCGGGTCTTTTTTCCGGCTCAGTCATCGCCCAAGCTGGCGCTATCTGGG
CATCGGGGAGGAAGAAGCCCGTGCCTTTTCCCGCGAGGTTGAAGCGGCATGGAAAGAGTTTGCCGAGGAT
GACTGCTGCTGCATTGACGTTGAGCGAAAACGCACGTTTACCATGATGATTCGGGAAGGTGTGGCCATGC
ACGCCTTTAACGGTGAACTGTTCGTTCAGGCCACCTGGGATACCAGTTCGTCGCGGCTTTTCCGGACACA
GTTCCGGATGGTCAGCCCGAAGCGCATCAGCAACCCGAACAATACCGGCGACAGCCGGAACTGCCGTGCC
GGTGTGCAGATTAATGACAGCGGTGCGGCGCTGGGATATTACGTCAGCGAGGACGGGTATCCTGGCTGGA
TGCCGCAGAAATGGACATGGATACCCCGTGAGTTACCCGGCGGGCGCGCTTGGCGTAATCATGGTCATAG
CTGTTTCCTGTGTGAAATTGTTATCCGCTCACAATTCCACACAACATACGAGCCGGAAGCATAAAGTGTA
AAGCCTGGGGTGCCTAATGAGTGAGCTAACTCACATTAATTGCGTTGCGCTCACTGCCCGCTTTCCAGTC
GGGAAACCTGTCGTGCCAGCTGCATTAATGAATCGGCCAACGCGCGGGGAGAGGCGGTTTGCGTATTGGG
CGCTCTTCCGCTTCCTCGCTCACTGACTCGCTGCGCTCGGTCGTTCGGCTGCGGCGAGCGGTATCAGCTC
ACTCAAAGGCGGTAATACGGTTATCCACAGAATCAGGGGATAACGCAGGAAAGAACATGTGAGCAAAAGG
CCAGCAAAAGGCCAGGAACCGTAAAAAGGCCGCGTTGCTGGCGTTTTTCCATAGGCTCCGCCCCCCTGAC
GAGCATCACAAAAATCGACGCTCAAGTCAGAGGTGGCGAAACCCGACAGGACTATAAAGATACCAGGCGT
TTCCCCCTGGAAGCTCCCTCGTGCGCTCTCCTGTTCCGACCCTGCCGCTTACCGGATACCTGTCCGCCTT
TCTCCCTTCGGGAAGCGTGGCGCTTTCTCATAGCTCACGCTGTAGGTATCTCAGTTCGGTGTAGGTCGTT
CGCTCCAAGCTGGGCTGTGTGCACGAACCCCCCGTTCAGCCCGACCGCTGCGCCTTATCCGGTAACTATC
GTCTTGAGTCCAACCCGGTAAGACACGACTTATCGCCACTGGCAGCAGCCACTGGTAACAGGATTAGCAG
AGCGAGGTATGTAGGCGGTGCTACAGAGTTCTTGAAGTGGTGGCCTAACTACGGCTACACTAGAAGAACA
GTATTTGGTATCTGCGCTCTGCTGAAGCCAGTTACCTTCGGAAAAAGAGTTGGTAGCTCTTGATCCGGCA
AACAAACCACCGCTGGTAGCGGTGGTTTTTTTGTTTGCAAGCAGCAGATTACGCGCAGAAAAAAAGGATC
TCAAGAAGATCCTTTGATCTTTTCTACGGGGTCTGACGCTCAGTGGAACGAAAACTCACGTTAAGGGATT
TTGGTCATGAGATTATCAAAAAGGATCTTCACCTAGATCCTTTTAAATTAAAAATGAAGTTTTAAATCAA
TCTAAAGTATATATGAGTAAACTTGGTCTGACAGTTACCAATGCTTAATCAGTGAGGCACCTATCTCAGC
GATCTGTCTATTTCGTTCATCCATAGTTGCCTGACTCCCCGTCGTGTAGATAACTACGATACGGGAGGGC
TTACCATCTGGCCCCAGTGCTGCAATGATACCGCGAG
